Addgene plasmid #68520: P92-bio
Purpose: Expresses full-length P. vivax P92 ectodomain in mammalian cells. C-terminal rat Cd4d3+4 tag, biotinylation sequence
Depositing lab: Julian Rayner & Gavin Wright. Depositing organization: Wellcome Sanger Institute. Publication: A Library of Plasmodium vivax Recombinant Merozoite Proteins Reveals New Vaccine Candidates and Protein-Protein Interactions. Hostetler JB, Sharma S, Bartholdson SJ, Wright GJ, Fairhurst RM, Rayner JC. PLoS Negl Trop Dis. 2015 Dec 23;9(12):e0004264. doi: 10.1371/journal.pntd.0004264. eCollection 2015 Dec. PubMed 26701602.
Backbone
  Vector backbone: pTT3
  Backbone manufacturer: Yves Durocher, NRC
  Backbone size w/o insert (bp): 6654
  Vector type: Mammalian Expression
Growth in bacteria
  Bacterial resistance: Ampicillin, 100 μg/mL
  Growth temperature: 37°C
  Growth strain: DH5alpha
  Copy number: High Copy
Gene/Insert
  Gene/Insert name: P92 (alt name: PVX_115165)
  Mutation: All NXT/S sites mutated to NXA, where X is any amino acid except Proline
  Promoter: CMV
  Tag / fusion protein: rat CD4 d3+4, enzymatic biotinylation sequence (C terminal on backbone)
  Cloning method: Restriction Enzyme; 5′ cloning site NotI (not destroyed); 3′ cloning site AscI (not destroyed)
  Sequencing primers: 5′ pMT2-F; 3′ rb_glob_PA_term-R
Terms and licenses: Academic/Nonprofit Terms; Industry Terms: Not Available to Industry
How to cite: P92-bio was a gift from Julian Rayner & Gavin Wright (Addgene plasmid # 68520 ; http://n2t.net/addgene:68520 ; RRID:Addgene_68520)
