[The description below was written by a language model from this plasmid's Addgene catalogue record and pLannotate feature annotations shown in this document.]
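Description:
P92-bio is a mammalian expression plasmid built on the pTT3 backbone for producing the full-length ectodomain of the Plasmodium vivax merozoite protein P92 (PVX_115165) as a soluble, secreted recombinant protein. In bacteria it is maintained through a high-copy ColE1/pUC-type origin and selected with ampicillin via the β-lactamase gene. The backbone also carries an Epstein-Barr virus oriP element, which supports episomal retention in cells that supply EBNA1, a feature typically exploited for high-yield transient expression. Small lac and tet promoter and bla fragments annotated near the end of the sequence appear to be cloning-vector remnants with no role in expression.

Transcription is driven by the CMV immediate-early enhancer and promoter, followed by adenovirus-derived leader and splice sequences and a chimeric intron fragment that aid mRNA processing. The short hit to adenoviral terminal protein on the opposite strand most likely just reflects this adenoviral leader region. A mouse immunoglobulin heavy chain signal sequence fragment lies just upstream of the insert region and would direct the product into the secretory pathway. The P92 coding region, cloned between retained NotI and AscI sites, is not itself annotated in the feature table but corresponds to the gap preceding the tag. All potential N-linked glycosylation sequons (NXT/S) have been changed to NXA, preventing mammalian cells from adding glycans at these sites. The ectodomain is fused at its C terminus to rat CD4 domains 3 and 4 and then an enzymatic biotinylation sequence, and the transcript ends at a rabbit β-globin polyadenylation signal.

The CD4 tag provides a common epitope for detection, while the biotinylation sequence allows site-specific biotin labelling for capture on streptavidin. The plasmid belongs to a library of P. vivax merozoite proteins made to identify vaccine candidates and screen for protein-protein interactions.
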