Features (pLannotate 1.2.2; 18 found; start..end, strand, type, name):
    154..533     +  enhancer       CMV enhancer: human cytomegalovirus immediate early enhancer
    535..734     +  promoter       CMV promoter: human cytomegalovirus (CMV) immediate early promoter
    802..840     +  misc_feature   Ad SA (fragment): adenovirus major late transcript splice acceptor (Friedrich and Soriano, 1991)
    873..1082    -  CDS            PTP (fragment): TERM_ADE02 - Experimental evidence at protein level: Swiss-Prot protein existence level 1. Protein covalently bound to the viral DNA that acts as a primer for viral genomic replication by DNA strand displacement. Assembles on the viral origin of replication in an initiation complex with viral polymerase, DBP, host NFIA and host POU2F1/OCT1. During initiation, the polymerase covalently couples the first dCTP with Ser- 580 of pTP. The terminal protein stimulates the template activity over 20 fold compared to protein-free templates. Neo-synthesized viral genomes are linked to two preterminal prot
   1113..1202    +  intron         chimeric intron (fragment): chimera between introns from adenovirus and immunoglobulin heavy chain genes
   1221..1267    +  CDS            IgH signal sequence (fragment): signal sequence from the mouse immunoglobulin heavy chain variable region
   3846..4406    +  CDS            Cd4 (fragment): CD4_RAT - Experimental evidence at protein level: Swiss-Prot protein existence level 1. Integral membrane glycoprotein that plays an essential role in the immune response and serves multiple functions in responses against both external and internal offenses. In T-cells, functions primarily as a coreceptor for MHC class II molecule:peptide complex. The antigens presented by class II peptides are derived from extracellular proteins while class I peptides are derived from cytosolic proteins. Interacts simultaneously with the T-cell receptor (TCR) and the MHC class II presented by antigen presenti
   4512..4567    +  polyA_signal   β-globin poly(A) signal: rabbit β-globin polyadenylation signal (Gil and Proudfoot, 1987)
   5081..6762    -  rep_origin     oriP (fragment): Epstein-Barr virus oriP replication origin (Yates et al., 2000)
   6889..6993    +  promoter       AmpR promoter: bla
   6994..7854    +  CDS            AmpR: β-lactamase; bla; confers resistance to ampicillin, carbenicillin, and related antibiotics
   8025..8613    +  rep_origin     ori: high-copy-number ColE1/pMB1/pBR322/pUC origin of replication
   8796..8888    +  CDS            lacI (fragment): lac repressor; lacI; The lac repressor binds to the lac operator to inhibit transcription in E. coli. This inhibition can be relieved by adding lactose or isopropyl-β-D-thiogalactopyranoside (IPTG).
   8901..8922    +  protein_bind   CAP binding site: CAP binding activates transcription in the presence of cAMP. E. coli catabolite activator protein
   8937..8967    +  promoter       lac promoter: promoter for the E. coli lac operon
   8975..8991    +  protein_bind   lac operator: The lac repressor binds to the lac operator to inhibit transcription in E. coli. This inhibition can be relieved by adding lactose or isopropyl-β-D-thiogalactopyranoside (IPTG). lac repressor encoded by lacI
   9061..9077    +  promoter       tet promoter (fragment): E. coli promoter for tetracycline efflux protein gene
   9087..9112    -  CDS            bla(M) (fragment): β-lactamase lacking the signal sequence; bla(M); allows cytosolic expression of β-lactamase
>Addgene plasmid #68520 | P92-bio | depositor full sequence | sequence record 120634 | Full Sequence
AGATCTATACATTGAATCAATATTGGCAATTAGCCATATTAGTCATTGGTTATATAGCATAAATCAATAT
TGGCTATTGGCCATTGCATACGTTGTATCTATATCATAATATGTACATTTATATTGGCTCATGTCCAATA
TGACCGCCATGTTGACATTGATTATTGACTAGTTATTAATAGTAATCAATTACGGGGTCATTAGTTCATA
GCCCATATATGGAGTTCCGCGTTACATAACTTACGGTAAATGGCCCGCCTGGCTGACCGCCCAACGACCC
CCGCCCATTGACGTCAATAATGACGTATGTTCCCATAGTAACGCCAATAGGGACTTTCCATTGACGTCAA
TGGGTGGAGTATTTACGGTAAACTGCCCACTTGGCAGTACATCAAGTGTATCATATGCCAAGTCCGCCCC
CTATTGACGTCAATGACGGTAAATGGCCCGCCTGGCATTATGCCCAGTACATGACCTTACGGGACTTTCC
TACTTGGCAGTACATCTACGTATTAGTCATCGCTATTACCATGGTGATGCGGTTTTGGCAGTACACCAAT
GGGCGTGGATAGCGGTTTGACTCACGGGGATTTCCAAGTCTCCACCCCATTGACGTCAATGGGAGTTTGT
TTTGGCACCAAAATCAACGGGACTTTCCAAAATGTCGTAATAACCCCGCCCCGTTGACGCAAATGGGCGG
TAGGCGTGTACGGTGGGAGGTCTATATAAGCAGAGCTCGTTTAGTGAACCGTCAGATCCTCACTCTCTTC
CGCATCGCTGTCTGCGAGGGCCAGCTGTTGGGCTCGCGGTTGAGGACAAACTCTTCGCGGTCTTTCCAGT
ACTCTTGGATCGGAAACCCGTCGGCCTCCGAACGGTACTCCGCCACCGAGGGACCTGAGCGAGTCCGCAT
CGACCGGATCGGAAAACCTCTCGAGAAAGGCGTCTAACCAGTCACAGTCGCAAGGTAGGCTGAGCACCGT
GGCGGGCGGCAGCGGGTGGCGGTCGGGGTTGTTTCTGGCGGAGGTGCTGCTGATGATGTAATTAAAGTAG
GCGGTCTTGAGACGGCGGATGGTCGAGGTGAGGTGTGGCAGGCTTGAGATCCAGCTGTTGGGGTGAGTAC
TCCCTCTCAAAAGCGGGCATTACTTCTGCGCTAAGATTGTCAGTTTCCAAAAACGAGGAGGATTTGATAT
TCACCTGGCCCGATCTGGCCATACACTTGAGTGACAATGACATCCACTTTGCCTTTCTCTCCACAGGTGT
CCACTCCCAGGTCCAAGTTTGCCACCATGGAGTTTCAGACCCAGGTACTCATGTCCCTGCTGCTCTGCAT
GTCTGGTGCGGCCGCAGATGTGTCTCTGGCCGGCGAGTTTCAGAGCAAGCTGGCCTATGACGGCGGCCAG
ATCGTGTACAGCAAGAAGCCCTTCAAGGGCAGCATCTACGCCTTCAGCCCCATCAAGGGCAAGTGCGCCA
TCAGCGTGAAGGCCACCACCGACGGCGTGGAATGGGAGAGCAAGAGCAACATCGAGGTGGAAGATGGCGT
GGGCGGAGCCACCATCTTCAGCCTGTTCACCACCGATGAGATCACCGCCATCTTTCGGTGCAGCAACGTG
TACTATATCGCCAAGATGGGCGGCGAGAACTTCTGGAAGAACATCAAACAAGTGACCTTCAGCGACTTCC
CCGTGGACGCCATCCCTGCCGTGTACTCTGGCAGCTACCTGCTGATGAACAGCGAGTACGAGAAGTTCAT
CCTCGTGTGCAGCAGAGAGGACCCCAACGGCGCCGAGAGAAGCTCCGATGGCGAAGTGAAGGCCGTGCCT
TTCAGCGAACTGCAGCTGCTGGGCCGGTGCAAGTTCAGCTTCGACGAGGGCAACACCTGGAAAGAGGGCG
CCACCCGGATGTACAGCGACGAGCTGAGCAACGACGACGGCGGCGAGGATAGCACAGAGCTGAGCGGCGA
CAATACCTGGGAGAGCGTGAAAGAAGTGAATATCGCCGCCGAAGAGGACGTGAAGCTGGAAGATCAAGTG
AAAGAGAAGTCCCAGCAGGGCGCTCCCCCTAGCCATGCCACACAGCTGAGCCTGACACAGATGGGAGGAA
AGCTGGCCATCAAGGCCGTGAACGTGCGGAATGGCGGCAGCAGCAGCAAGACCGTGATCCTCGTGTGTAA
CAGCCTGTACAAGAACGACCTGTACTGCGACAAGATGAAGCTGCAGATCAACGACAAGTACATCCTGCAC
ACCTACGAAGTCGTGAACGGCTACCACATGGCCGTGCTGAGAGAGAAGAACGGCGCCCACCTGGTGCCCA
GCTTCGTGTACAATCTGGCCGAGACATTCGAGCCTATCCTGCACTACAAGTCCGAGAAGAACCGCGAGGG
CAAGAGCGACGTGGGCGAGGGAAACCCTCTGGACAAGGCCGCCTACGAGTTCGTGTCTGCCAAGGGCGAG
GTGGTGTACCTGTTCTGCCACACCGTGGGCGGCCACAACAAAGTGATCAAGATCAACGCCCCCGAGCGGA
AGCCTGGCTGCGAAGTGCTGCCTGATGGCGAGGCCAACAAGGGCTACAGCCACACCTTCAGCATCCAGAA
CATGCAGAACGAGCGGATCTGCAAGGTGCCCACCAGCGAGCTGGGAACAACCCAGGACGGCTTCTTCAAG
GTGTTCTACGTGACCCTGCCCAAGGGCGTGTCCCTGAACGGCGACTGCTTCACCTTTAGCTTCAGCAAAG
AGCTGAAGTCCGAGTACCACACCGCCGTCGTGCGGAGAGCCAATGGGGGATCTGCTCCTCACGAAGGCGA
GGCCCAGTTCTACTTCCCCCTGTACTACTCCAAGTTCCTGTACAACTACAAGAAAACCTACTGCACCCTG
TCCAACGGCCTGAAGATCGCCGTGGAATTCGACTACATCCGGAACATCCTGGACCTGAACTACGCCGACG
AGAACGACGTGATCAAAATCGGCTCCAACGACGCCGTGGTGCACGCCAAGAGAAGATACGTGCAGGAAAA
GGGCGGCGACGTGTTCCCCAGAGGCACCTACCTGAACTCCTACCTGCCCTTCGAGAAAGAATACGTGATC
AGCAACTTCGTGCCTGAGGGCGTGAACCAGGCCAGCAGCATTGTGCTGCCACATGGCGCCGTGCGGAAGC
TGCATTTTGTGCAGGGCGGAGAGGTGCTGCCCTACGACGGAATTGACCTGCTGGCCATTAGCCCCAATTA
CAAGAAGCTGACCAAATACGAGATGAACCGGAAGTCCATCGATGTGATCGTGTCCAACTTCAAGAGCGAG
GAAAAGATCATCGGCCTCGTGTGCCCCGTGTCCAGCCAGGATGAGGGCCTGACCTGCTTCGACAAAGTGT
ACCTGCAGAAGGGCGGCAGACTGCACAACATCGGCTTTGTGTTCGGCAGCAACGACATCTTCGTGATCCC
CCAGCGGCGGCTGCTGAGGCCTGGCGGAAAAGAAGCCATGGAAAGCCTGCTGTACCTGAACAAGCGGAAC
GTGGACAAGCTGAAGAAAGAGAAACAGATCATCCACTTCAGCTGCGAGTGCAAGGGCGGGGAGGGAACAG
AACCCGTGCACGTGAACTACTACGTGTCCGCCCACTACGACTACGAGTTTGTGAAGGCCCAAGTGGGCAA
GCCAGGCGGCAGCGCCTTTGTGAATGGACACCTGGTGGAACAGCGGGGCGAGGCCGGAAGAGAAGGCACA
CCTGGCAAGACAGCCGACAGCGCCGATCTGACCATCTCCGACGAGGATCTGAATCTGGAAGAGGGCCTGC
CCATGTTTGGCCAGAACGTGCTGCTGACCATGCTGGGCGGAGGCAGCTCTAAGGGACATCCTCATGGCGC
GCCGTCGACCTCCATCACGGCCTATAAGAGTGAGGGGGAGTCAGCGGAGTTCTCCTTCCCACTCAACCTT
GGAGAGGAAAGCCTGCAGGGAGAGTTGAGATGGAAGGCAGAGAAGGCTCCTTCTTCCCAGTCCTGGATCA
CCTTCTCCCTAAAGAACCAAAAGGTGTCTGTGCAGAAGTCTACTAGCAACCCCAAGTTCCAGCTGTCCGA
AACGCTCCCACTCACCCTTCAGATACCCCAGGTCTCCCTTCAGTTTGCTGGTTCTGGCAACCTGACCCTG
ACTCTGGACAGAGGGATACTGTATCAGGAAGTGAACCTGGTGGTGATGAAAGTGACTCAGCCCGACAGCA
ACACTTTGACCTGTGAGGTGATGGGACCCACCTCACCCAAGATGAGACTGATCTTGAAGCAGGAGAATCA
GGAGGCCAGGGTCTCCAGGCAGGAGAAAGTGATTCAAGTGCAGGCCCCTGAAGCAGGGGTGTGGCAATGT
CTACTGAGTGAAGGTGAAGAGGTCAAGATGGACTCCAAGATCCAGGTTTTATCCAAAGGGTTGAATTCCG
GATCACTGCATCATATTCTGGATGCACAGAAAATGGTGTGGAATCATCGTTAAGTCTAGACACGTGATTA
ATTAAGGATCCCCCGACCTCGACCTCTGGCTAATAAAGGAAATTTATTTTCATTGCAATAGTGTGTTGGA
ATTTTTTGTGTCTCTCACTCGGAAGGACATATGGGAGGGCAAATCATTTGGTCGAGATCCCTCGGAGATC
TCTAGCTAGAGGATCGATCCCCGCCCCGGACGAACTAAACCTGACTACGACATCTCTGCCCCTTCTTCGC
GGGGCAGTGCATGTAATCCCTTCAGTTGGTTGGTACAACTTGCCAACTGGGCCCTGTTCCACATGTGACA
CGGGGGGGGACCAAACACAAAGGGGTTCTCTGACTGTAGTTGACATCCTTATAAATGGATGTGCACATTT
GCCAACACTGAGTGGCTTTCATCCTGGAGCAGACTTTGCAGTCTGTGGACTGCAACACAACATTGCCTTT
ATGTGTAACTCTTGGCTGAAGCTCTTACACCAATGCTGGGGGACATGTACCTCCCAGGGGCCCAGGAAGA
CTACGGGAGGCTACACCAACGTCAATCAGAGGGGCCTGTGTAGCTACCGATAAGCGGACCCTCAAGAGGG
CATTAGCAATAGTGTTTATAAGGCCCCCTTGTTAACCCTAAACGGGTAGCATATGCTTCCCGGGTAGTAG
TATATACTATCCAGACTAACCCTAATTCAATAGCATATGTTACCCAACGGGAAGCATATGCTATCGAATT
AGGGTTAGTAAAAGGGTCCTAAGGAACAGCGATATCTCCCACCCCATGAGCTGTCACGGTTTTATTTACA
TGGGGTCAGGATTCCACGAGGGTAGTGAACCATTTTAGTCACAAGGGCAGTGGCTGAAGATCAAGGAGCG
GGCAGTGAACTCTCCTGAATCTTCGCCTGCTTCTTCATTCTCCTTCGTTTAGCTAATAGAATAACTGCTG
AGTTGTGAACAGTAAGGTGTATGTGAGGTGCTCGAAAACAAGGTTTCAGGTGACGCCCCCAGAATAAAAT
TTGGACGGGGGGTTCAGTGGTGGCATTGTGCTATGACACCAATATAACCCTCACAAACCCCTTGGGCAAT
AAATACTAGTGTAGGAATGAAACATTCTGAATATCTTTAACAATAGAAATCCATGGGGTGGGGACAAGCC
GTAAAGACTGGATGTCCATCTCACACGAATTTATGGCTATGGGCAACACATAATCCTAGTGCAATATGAT
ACTGGGGTTATTAAGATGTGTCCCAGGCAGGGACCAAGACAGGTGAACCATGTTGTTACACTCTATTTGT
AACAAGGGGAAAGAGAGTGGACGCCGACAGCAGCGGACTCCACTGGTTGTCTCTAACACCCCCGAAAATT
AAACGGGGCTCCACGCCAATGGGGCCCATAAACAAAGACAAGTGGCCACTCTTTTTTTTGAAATTGTGGA
GTGGGGGCACGCGTCAGCCCCCACACGCCGCCCTGCGGTTTTGGACTGTAAAATAAGGGTGTAATAACTT
GGCTGATTGTAACCCCGCTAACCACTGCGGTCAAACCACTTGCCCACAAAACCACTAATGGCACCCCGGG
GAATACCTGCATAAGTAGGTGGGCGGGCCAAGATAGGGGCGCGATTGCTGCGATCTGGAGGACAAATTAC
ACACACTTGCGCCTGAGCGCCAAGCACAGGGTTGTTGGTCCTCATATTCACGAGGTCGCTGAGAGCACGG
TGGGCTAATGTTGCCATGGGTAGCATATACTACCCAAATATCTGGATAGCATATGCTATCCTAATCTATA
TCTGGGTAGCATAGGCTATCCTAATCTATATCTGGGTAGCATATGCTATCCTAATCTATATCTGGGTAGT
ATATGCTATCCTAATTTATATCTGGGTAGCATAGGCTATCCTAATCTATATCTGGGTAGCATATGCTATC
CTAATCTATATCTGGGTAGTATATGCTATCCTAATCTGTATCCGGGTAGCATATGCTATCCTAATAGAGA
TTAGGGTAGTATATGCTATCCTAATTTATATCTGGGTAGCATATACTACCCAAATATCTGGATAGCATAT
GCTATCCTAATCTATATCTGGGTAGCATATGCTATCCTAATCTATATCTGGGTAGCATAGGCTATCCTAA
TCTATATCTGGGTAGCATATGCTATCCTAATCTATATCTGGGTAGTATATGCTATCCTAATTTATATCTG
GGTAGCATAGGCTATCCTAATCTATATCTGGGTAGCATATGCTATCCTAATCTATATCTGGGTAGTATAT
GCTATCCTAATCTGTATCCGGGTAGCATATGCTATCCTCATGATAAGCTGTCAAACATGAGAATTTTCTT
GAAGACGAAAGGGCCTCGTGATACGCCTATTTTTATAGGTTAATGTCATGATAATAATGGTTTCTTAGAC
GTCAGGTGGCACTTTTCGGGGAAATGTGCGCGGAACCCCTATTTGTTTATTTTTCTAAATACATTCAAAT
ATGTATCCGCTCATGAGACAATAACCCTGATAAATGCTTCAATAATATTGAAAAAGGAAGAGTATGAGTA
TTCAACATTTCCGTGTCGCCCTTATTCCCTTTTTTGCGGCATTTTGCCTTCCTGTTTTTGCTCACCCAGA
AACGCTGGTGAAAGTAAAAGATGCTGAAGATCAGTTGGGTGCACGAGTGGGTTACATCGAACTGGATCTC
AACAGCGGTAAGATCCTTGAGAGTTTTCGCCCCGAAGAACGTTTTCCAATGATGAGCACTTTTAAAGTTC
TGCTATGTGGCGCGGTATTATCCCGTGTTGACGCCGGGCAAGAGCAACTCGGTCGCCGCATACACTATTC
TCAGAATGACTTGGTTGAGTACTCACCAGTCACAGAAAAGCATCTTACGGATGGCATGACAGTAAGAGAA
TTATGCAGTGCTGCCATAACCATGAGTGATAACACTGCGGCCAACTTACTTCTGACAACGATCGGAGGAC
CGAAGGAGCTAACCGCTTTTTTGCACAACATGGGGGATCATGTAACTCGCCTTGATCGTTGGGAACCGGA
GCTGAATGAAGCCATACCAAACGACGAGCGTGACACCACGATGCCTGCAGCAATGGCAACAACGTTGCGC
AAACTATTAACTGGCGAACTACTTACTCTAGCTTCCCGGCAACAATTAATAGACTGGATGGAGGCGGATA
AAGTTGCAGGACCACTTCTGCGCTCGGCCCTTCCGGCTGGCTGGTTTATTGCTGATAAATCTGGAGCCGG
TGAGCGTGGGTCTCGCGGTATCATTGCAGCACTGGGGCCAGATGGTAAGCCCTCCCGTATCGTAGTTATC
TACACGACGGGGAGTCAGGCAACTATGGATGAACGAAATAGACAGATCGCTGAGATAGGTGCCTCACTGA
TTAAGCATTGGTAACTGTCAGACCAAGTTTACTCATATATACTTTAGATTGATTTAAAACTTCATTTTTA
ATTTAAAAGGATCTAGGTGAAGATCCTTTTTGATAATCTCATGACCAAAATCCCTTAACGTGAGTTTTCG
TTCCACTGAGCGTCAGACCCCGTAGAAAAGATCAAAGGATCTTCTTGAGATCCTTTTTTTCTGCGCGTAA
TCTGCTGCTTGCAAACAAAAAAACCACCGCTACCAGCGGTGGTTTGTTTGCCGGATCAAGAGCTACCAAC
TCTTTTTCCGAAGGTAACTGGCTTCAGCAGAGCGCAGATACCAAATACTGTTCTTCTAGTGTAGCCGTAG
TTAGGCCACCACTTCAAGAACTCTGTAGCACCGCCTACATACCTCGCTCTGCTAATCCTGTTACCAGTGG
CTGCTGCCAGTGGCGATAAGTCGTGTCTTACCGGGTTGGACTCAAGACGATAGTTACCGGATAAGGCGCA
GCGGTCGGGCTGAACGGGGGGTTCGTGCACACAGCCCAGCTTGGAGCGAACGACCTACACCGAACTGAGA
TACCTACAGCGTGAGCTATGAGAAAGCGCCACGCTTCCCGAAGGGAGAAAGGCGGACAGGTATCCGGTAA
GCGGCAGGGTCGGAACAGGAGAGCGCACGAGGGAGCTTCCAGGGGGAAACGCCTGGTATCTTTATAGTCC
TGTCGGGTTTCGCCACCTCTGACTTGAGCGTCGATTTTTGTGATGCTCGTCAGGGGGGCGGAGCCTATGG
AAAAACGCCAGCAACGCGGCCTTTTTACGGTTCCTGGCCTTTTGCTGGCCTTTTGCTCACATGTTCTTTC
CTGCGTTATCCCCTGATTCTGTGGATAACCGTATTACCGCCTTTGAGTGAGCTGATACCGCTCGCCGCAG
CCGAACGACCGAGCGCAGCGAGTCAGTGAGCGAGGAAGCGGAAGAGCGCCCAATACGCAAACCGCCTCTC
CCCGCGCGTTGGCCGATTCATTAATGCAGCTGGCACGACAGGTTTCCCGACTGGAAAGCGGGCAGTGAGC
GCAACGCAATTAATGTGAGTTAGCTCACTCATTAGGCACCCCAGGCTTTACACTTTATGCTTCCGGCTCG
TATGTTGTGTGGAATTGTGAGCGGATAACAATTTCACACAGGAAACAGCTATGACCATGATTACGCCAAG
CTCTAGCTAGAGGTCGACCAATTCTCATGTTTGACAGCTTATCATCGCAGATCCGGGCAACGTTGTTGCC
ATTGCTGCAGGCGCAGAACTGGTAGGTATGGA
