>Addgene plasmid #68520 | P92-bio | depositor partial sequence | sequence record 120635 | P92 from Not1 to Asc1 restriction sites
GCGGCCGCAGATGTGTCTCTGGCCGGCGAGTTTCAGAGCAAGCTGGCCTATGACGGCGGCCAGATCGTGT
ACAGCAAGAAGCCCTTCAAGGGCAGCATCTACGCCTTCAGCCCCATCAAGGGCAAGTGCGCCATCAGCGT
GAAGGCCACCACCGACGGCGTGGAATGGGAGAGCAAGAGCAACATCGAGGTGGAAGATGGCGTGGGCGGA
GCCACCATCTTCAGCCTGTTCACCACCGATGAGATCACCGCCATCTTTCGGTGCAGCAACGTGTACTATA
TCGCCAAGATGGGCGGCGAGAACTTCTGGAAGAACATCAAACAAGTGACCTTCAGCGACTTCCCCGTGGA
CGCCATCCCTGCCGTGTACTCTGGCAGCTACCTGCTGATGAACAGCGAGTACGAGAAGTTCATCCTCGTG
TGCAGCAGAGAGGACCCCAACGGCGCCGAGAGAAGCTCCGATGGCGAAGTGAAGGCCGTGCCTTTCAGCG
AACTGCAGCTGCTGGGCCGGTGCAAGTTCAGCTTCGACGAGGGCAACACCTGGAAAGAGGGCGCCACCCG
GATGTACAGCGACGAGCTGAGCAACGACGACGGCGGCGAGGATAGCACAGAGCTGAGCGGCGACAATACC
TGGGAGAGCGTGAAAGAAGTGAATATCGCCGCCGAAGAGGACGTGAAGCTGGAAGATCAAGTGAAAGAGA
AGTCCCAGCAGGGCGCTCCCCCTAGCCATGCCACACAGCTGAGCCTGACACAGATGGGAGGAAAGCTGGC
CATCAAGGCCGTGAACGTGCGGAATGGCGGCAGCAGCAGCAAGACCGTGATCCTCGTGTGTAACAGCCTG
TACAAGAACGACCTGTACTGCGACAAGATGAAGCTGCAGATCAACGACAAGTACATCCTGCACACCTACG
AAGTCGTGAACGGCTACCACATGGCCGTGCTGAGAGAGAAGAACGGCGCCCACCTGGTGCCCAGCTTCGT
GTACAATCTGGCCGAGACATTCGAGCCTATCCTGCACTACAAGTCCGAGAAGAACCGCGAGGGCAAGAGC
GACGTGGGCGAGGGAAACCCTCTGGACAAGGCCGCCTACGAGTTCGTGTCTGCCAAGGGCGAGGTGGTGT
ACCTGTTCTGCCACACCGTGGGCGGCCACAACAAAGTGATCAAGATCAACGCCCCCGAGCGGAAGCCTGG
CTGCGAAGTGCTGCCTGATGGCGAGGCCAACAAGGGCTACAGCCACACCTTCAGCATCCAGAACATGCAG
AACGAGCGGATCTGCAAGGTGCCCACCAGCGAGCTGGGAACAACCCAGGACGGCTTCTTCAAGGTGTTCT
ACGTGACCCTGCCCAAGGGCGTGTCCCTGAACGGCGACTGCTTCACCTTTAGCTTCAGCAAAGAGCTGAA
GTCCGAGTACCACACCGCCGTCGTGCGGAGAGCCAATGGGGGATCTGCTCCTCACGAAGGCGAGGCCCAG
TTCTACTTCCCCCTGTACTACTCCAAGTTCCTGTACAACTACAAGAAAACCTACTGCACCCTGTCCAACG
GCCTGAAGATCGCCGTGGAATTCGACTACATCCGGAACATCCTGGACCTGAACTACGCCGACGAGAACGA
CGTGATCAAAATCGGCTCCAACGACGCCGTGGTGCACGCCAAGAGAAGATACGTGCAGGAAAAGGGCGGC
GACGTGTTCCCCAGAGGCACCTACCTGAACTCCTACCTGCCCTTCGAGAAAGAATACGTGATCAGCAACT
TCGTGCCTGAGGGCGTGAACCAGGCCAGCAGCATTGTGCTGCCACATGGCGCCGTGCGGAAGCTGCATTT
TGTGCAGGGCGGAGAGGTGCTGCCCTACGACGGAATTGACCTGCTGGCCATTAGCCCCAATTACAAGAAG
CTGACCAAATACGAGATGAACCGGAAGTCCATCGATGTGATCGTGTCCAACTTCAAGAGCGAGGAAAAGA
TCATCGGCCTCGTGTGCCCCGTGTCCAGCCAGGATGAGGGCCTGACCTGCTTCGACAAAGTGTACCTGCA
GAAGGGCGGCAGACTGCACAACATCGGCTTTGTGTTCGGCAGCAACGACATCTTCGTGATCCCCCAGCGG
CGGCTGCTGAGGCCTGGCGGAAAAGAAGCCATGGAAAGCCTGCTGTACCTGAACAAGCGGAACGTGGACA
AGCTGAAGAAAGAGAAACAGATCATCCACTTCAGCTGCGAGTGCAAGGGCGGGGAGGGAACAGAACCCGT
GCACGTGAACTACTACGTGTCCGCCCACTACGACTACGAGTTTGTGAAGGCCCAAGTGGGCAAGCCAGGC
GGCAGCGCCTTTGTGAATGGACACCTGGTGGAACAGCGGGGCGAGGCCGGAAGAGAAGGCACACCTGGCA
AGACAGCCGACAGCGCCGATCTGACCATCTCCGACGAGGATCTGAATCTGGAAGAGGGCCTGCCCATGTT
TGGCCAGAACGTGCTGCTGACCATGCTGGGCGGAGGCAGCTCTAAGGGACATCCTCATGGCGCGCC
