>Addgene plasmid #68520 | P92-bio | addgene partial sequence | sequence record 124241 | pMT2-F 5'-TTGCCTTTCTCTCCACAGGT-3'
ATGGAGTTTCAGACCCAGGTACTCATGTCCCTGCTGCTCTGCATGTCTGGTGCGGCCGCAGATGTGTCTC
TGGCCGGCGAGTTTCAGAGCAAGCTGGCCTATGACGGCGGCCAGATCGTGTACAGCAAGAAGCCCTTCAA
GGGCAGCATCTACGCCTTCAGCCCCATCAAGGGCAAGTGCGCCATCAGCGTGAAGGCCACCACCGACGGC
GTGGAATGGGAGAGCAAGAGCAACATCGAGGTGGAAGATGGCGTGGGCGGAGCCACCATCTTCAGCCTGT
TCACCACCGATGAGATCACCGCCATCTTTCGGTGCAGCAACGTGTACTATATCGCCAAGATGGGCGGCGA
GAACTTCTGGAAGAACATCAAACAAGTGACCTTCAGCGACTTCCCCGTGGACGCCATCCCTGCCGTGTAC
TCTGGCAGCTACCTGCTGATGAACAGCGAGTACGAGAAGTTCATCCTCGTGTGCAGCAGAGAGGACCCCA
ACGGCGCCGAGAGAAGCTCCGATGGCGAAGTGAAGGCCGTGCCTTTCAGCGAACTGCAGCTGCTGGGCCG
GTGCAAGTTCAGCTTCGACGAGGGCAACACCTGGAAAGAGGGCGCCACCCGGATGTACAGCGACGAGCTG
AGCAACGACGACGGCGGCGAGGATAGCACAGAGCTGAGCGGCGACAATACCTGGGAGAGCGTGAAAGAAG
TGAATATCGCCGCCGAAGAGGACGTGAAGCTGGAAGATCAAGTGAAAGAGAAGTCCCAGCAGGGCGCTCC
CCCTAGCCATGCCACACAGCTGAGCCTGACACAGATGGGAGGAAAGCTGGCCATCAAGGCCGTGAACGTG
CGGAATGGCGGCAGCAGCAGCAAGACCGTGATCCTCGTGTGTAACAGCCTGTACAAGAACGACCTGTACT
GCGACAAGATGAAGCTGCAGATCAACGACAAGTACATCCTGCACACCTACGAAGTCGTGAACGGCTACCA
CATGGCCGTGCTGAGAGAGAAGAACGGCGCCCACCTGGTGCCCAGCTTCGTGTACAATCTGG
