>Addgene plasmid #68520 | P92-bio | addgene partial sequence | sequence record 124242 | rb_glob_PA_term-R 5'-CCCATATGTCCTTCCGAGTG-3'
CACTATTGCAATGAAAATAAATTTCCTTTATTAGCCAGAGGTCGAGGTCGGGGGATCCTTAATTAATCAC
GTGTCTAGACTTAACGATGATTCCACACCATTTTCTGTGCATCCAGAATATGATGCAGTGATCCGGAATT
CAACCCTTTGGATAAAACCTGGATCTTGGAGTCCATCTTGACCTCTTCACCTTCACTCAGTAGACATTGC
CACACCCCTGCTTCAGGGGCCTGCACTTGAATCACTTTCTCCTGCCTGGAGACCCTGGCCTCCTGATTCT
CCTGCTTCAAGATCAGTCTCATCTTGGGTGAGGTGGGTCCCATCACCTCACAGGTCAAAGTGTTGCTGTC
GGGCTGAGTCACTTTCATCACCACCAGGTTCACTTCCTGATACAGTATCCCTCTGTCCAGAGTCAGGGTC
AGGTTGCCAGAACCAGCAAACTGAAGGGAGACCTGGGGTATCTGAAGGGTGAGTGGGAGCGTTTCGGACA
GCTGGAACTTGGGGTTGCTAGTAGACTTCTGCACAGACACCTTTTGGTTCTTTAGGGAGAAGGTGATCCA
GGACTGGGAAGAAGGAGCCTTCTCTGCCTTCCATCTCAACTCTCCCTGCAGGCTTTCCTCTCCAAGGTTG
AGTGGGAAGGAGAACTCCGCTGACTCCCCCTCACTCTTATAGGCCGTGATGGAGGTCGACGGCGCGCCAT
GAGGATGTCCCTTAGAGCTGCCTCCGCCCAGCATGGTCAGCAGCACGTTCTGGCCAAACATGGGCAGGCC
CTCTTCCAGATTCAGATCCTCGTCGGAGATGGTCAGATCGGCGCTGTCGGCTGTCTTGCCAGGTGTGCCT
TCTCTTCCGGCCTCGCCCCGCTGTTCCACCAGGTGTCCATTCACAAAGGCGCTGCCGCCTGGCTTGCCCA
CTTGGGCCTTCACAAACTCGTAGTCGTAGTGGGCGGACACGTAGTAGTTCACGTGCACGGGTTCTGTTCC
CTCCCCGCCCTTGCACTCGCAGCTGAAGTGGATGATCTGTTTCTCTTTCTTCAGCTTGTCCACGTTCCGC
TTGTTCAGGTACAGCAGGCTTTCCATGGCTTCTTTTCCGCCAGGCCTCAGCA
